Addgene plasmid #174441: pcDNA3-pmEMBer
Purpose: Plasma membrane-targeted ERK monobody binder for local inhibition of ERK activity in live cells.
Depositing lab: Jin Zhang. Depositing organization: University of California, San Diego (UCSD). Publication: Signaling diversity enabled by Rap1-regulated plasma membrane ERK with distinct temporal dynamics. Keyes J, Ganesan A, Molinar-Inglis O, Hamidzadeh A, Zhang J, Ling M, Trejo J, Levchenko A, Zhang J. Elife. 2020 May 26;9. pii: 57410. doi: 10.7554/eLife.57410. PubMed 32452765.
Backbone
  Vector backbone: pcDNA3
  Backbone manufacturer: Invitrogen
  Backbone size w/o insert (bp): 5472
  Total vector size (bp): 6576
  Vector type: Mammalian Expression
  Selectable markers: Neomycin (select with G418)
Growth in bacteria
  Bacterial resistance: Ampicillin, 100 μg/mL
  Growth temperature: 37°C
  Growth strain: DH5alpha
  Copy number: High Copy
Gene/Insert
  Gene/Insert name: pmEMBer (alt name: EMBer7.1-mCherry-Kras)
  Insert size (bp): 1104
  Promoter: CMV
  Tag / fusion protein: 6xHIS - T7 tag (gene 10 leader) - Xpress (TM) tag; C-terminal targeting sequence from Kras (C terminal on insert); Myc epitope tag (C terminal on insert); mCherry (C terminal on insert)
  Cloning method: Restriction Enzyme; 5′ cloning site BamHI (not destroyed); 3′ cloning site XbaI (not destroyed)
  Sequencing primers: 5′ CMV forward; 3′ BGH reverse
Terms and licenses: Academic/Nonprofit Terms; Industry Terms: Not Available to Industry
How to cite: pcDNA3-pmEMBer was a gift from Jin Zhang (Addgene plasmid # 174441 ; http://n2t.net/addgene:174441 ; RRID:Addgene_174441)
