[The description below was written by a language model from this plasmid's Addgene catalogue record and pLannotate feature annotations shown in this document.]
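Description:
pcDNA3-pmEMBer is a mammalian expression plasmid of about 6.6 kb built on the pcDNA3 backbone. It encodes a plasma membrane-targeted ERK monobody binder (also called EMBer7.1-mCherry-Kras) intended for local inhibition of ERK activity in live cells. It is propagated in E. coli through a high-copy ColE1/pUC-type origin with ampicillin selection from the β-lactamase gene. An f1 origin is also present. For selection in mammalian cells, an SV40 early promoter drives the neomycin phosphotransferase gene followed by an SV40 polyadenylation signal, giving G418 resistance.

The insert of roughly 1.1 kb was cloned between BamHI and XbaI, downstream of the CMV immediate-early enhancer and promoter and upstream of the bovine growth hormone polyadenylation signal. The open reading frame begins with a leader made up of a 6xHis tag, the T7 gene 10 leader tag and the Xpress epitope. This is followed by a segment that the automated annotation scores as a fragment of human fibronectin. That hit is consistent with a monobody, a binding protein engineered on a fibronectin type III domain scaffold, and here it corresponds to the ERK-binding EMBer7.1 module. mCherry follows as a red fluorescent reporter of expression and localization. The catalogue entry also lists a Myc epitope and a C-terminal targeting sequence from Kras, which tethers the fusion to the plasma membrane, although neither short element is called out in the feature table. Flanking T7 and SP6 promoters are standard backbone elements.

Confining the ERK binder to the plasma membrane allows the construct to suppress ERK activity in that compartment rather than throughout the cell. This makes it useful for dissecting spatially distinct pools of ERK signalling.
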