Features (pLannotate 1.2.2; 25 found; start..end, strand, type, name):
     48..100     -  misc_feature   bom (fragment): basis of mobility region from pBR322
    255..634     +  enhancer       CMV enhancer: human cytomegalovirus immediate early enhancer
    635..838     +  promoter       CMV promoter: human cytomegalovirus (CMV) immediate early promoter
    834..867     +  LTR            5' LTR (truncated) (fragment): truncated 5' long terminal repeat (LTR) from HIV-1
    883..901     +  promoter       T7 promoter: promoter for bacteriophage T7 RNA polymerase
    942..962     +  CDS            capTEV™ (fragment): composite tag for in vivo biotinylation, TEV protease cleavage, and 6xHis tagging
    963..995     +  CDS            T7 tag (gene 10 leader): leader peptide from bacteriophage T7 gene 10 promotes efficient translation in E. coli
    999..1022    +  CDS            Xpress™ tag: Xpress™ epitope tag, including an enterokinase recognition and cleavage site
   1032..1325    +  CDS            FN1 (fragment): FINC_HUMAN - Also known as FN. Experimental evidence at protein level: Swiss-Prot protein existence level 1. [Anastellin]: Binds fibronectin and induces fibril formation. This fibronectin polymer, named superfibronectin, exhibits enhanced adhesive properties. Both anastellin and superfibronectin inhibit tumor growth, angiogenesis and metastasis. Anastellin activates p38 MAPK and inhibits lysophospholipid signaling. From Homo sapiens (Human).
   1377..2084    +  CDS            mCherry: mCherry is a basic (constitutively fluorescent) red fluorescent protein published in 2004, derived from Discosoma sp.. It is reported to be a very rapidly-maturing monomer with low acid sensitivity.
   2148..2166    -  promoter       SP6 promoter: promoter for bacteriophage SP6 RNA polymerase
   2192..2416    +  polyA_signal   bGH poly(A) signal: bovine growth hormone polyadenylation signal
   2420..2441    +  promoter       SV40 promoter (fragment): SV40 enhancer and early promoter
   2462..2890    +  rep_origin     f1 ori (sequence partly withheld): f1 bacteriophage origin of replication; arrow indicates direction of (+) strand synthesis
   2904..3233    +  promoter       SV40 promoter: SV40 enhancer and early promoter
   3300..4091    +  CDS            neo: KKA2_KLEPN - Also known as kan, nptII. Experimental evidence at protein level: Swiss-Prot protein existence level 1. Resistance to kanamycin, neomycin, paromomycin, ribostamycin, butirosin and gentamicin B. From Klebsiella pneumoniae.
   4115..4273    +  CDS            ble (fragment): BLE_KLEPN - Experimental evidence at protein level: Swiss-Prot protein existence level 1. Binding protein with a strong affinity to the bleomycin family of antibiotics. Binds to CL990; an antimitotic-antibiotic compound. From Klebsiella pneumoniae.
   4268..4389    +  polyA_signal   SV40 poly(A) signal: SV40 polyadenylation signal
   4462..4478    -  protein_bind   lac operator: The lac repressor binds to the lac operator to inhibit transcription in E. coli. This inhibition can be relieved by adding lactose or isopropyl-β-D-thiogalactopyranoside (IPTG). lac repressor encoded by lacI
   4486..4516    -  promoter       lac promoter: promoter for the E. coli lac operon
   4531..4552    -  protein_bind   CAP binding site: CAP binding activates transcription in the presence of cAMP. E. coli catabolite activator protein
   4565..4657    -  CDS            lacI (fragment): lac repressor; lacI; The lac repressor binds to the lac operator to inhibit transcription in E. coli. This inhibition can be relieved by adding lactose or isopropyl-β-D-thiogalactopyranoside (IPTG).
   4840..5428    -  rep_origin     ori: high-copy-number ColE1/pMB1/pBR322/pUC origin of replication
   5599..6459    -  CDS            AmpR: β-lactamase; bla; confers resistance to ampicillin, carbenicillin, and related antibiotics
   6460..6564    -  promoter       AmpR promoter: bla
>Addgene plasmid #174441 | pcDNA3-pmEMBer | addgene full sequence | sequence record 344972 | Addgene NGS Result
GAAAAGTGCCACCTGACGTCGACGGATCGGGAGATCTCCCGATCCCCTATGGTGCACTCTCAGTACAATC
TGCTCTGATGCCGCATAGTTAAGCCAGTATCTGCTCCCTGCTTGTGTGTTGGAGGTCGCTGAGTAGTGCG
CGAGCAAAATTTAAGCTACAACAAGGCAAGGCTTGACCGACAATTGCATGAAGAATCTGCTTAGGGTTAG
GCGTTTTGCGCTGCTTCGCGATGTACGGGCCAGATATACGCGTTGACATTGATTATTGACTAGTTATTAA
TAGTAATCAATTACGGGGTCATTAGTTCATAGCCCATATATGGAGTTCCGCGTTACATAACTTACGGTAA
ATGGCCCGCCTGGCTGACCGCCCAACGACCCCCGCCCATTGACGTCAATAATGACGTATGTTCCCATAGT
AACGCCAATAGGGACTTTCCATTGACGTCAATGGGTGGAGTATTTACGGTAAACTGCCCACTTGGCAGTA
CATCAAGTGTATCATATGCCAAGTACGCCCCCTATTGACGTCAATGACGGTAAATGGCCCGCCTGGCATT
ATGCCCAGTACATGACCTTATGGGACTTTCCTACTTGGCAGTACATCTACGTATTAGTCATCGCTATTAC
CATGGTGATGCGGTTTTGGCAGTACATCAATGGGCGTGGATAGCGGTTTGACTCACGGGGATTTCCAAGT
CTCCACCCCATTGACGTCAATGGGAGTTTGTTTTGGCACCAAAATCAACGGGACTTTCCAAAATGTCGTA
ACAACTCCGCCCCATTGACGCAAATGGGCGGTAGGCGTGTACGGTGGGAGGTCTATATAAGCAGAGCTCT
CTGGCTAACTAGAGAACCCACTGCTTACTGGCTTATCGAAATTAATACGACTCACTATAGGGAGACCCAA
GCTTGCGGCCGCCACCATGGTGCGGGGTTCTCATCATCATCATCATCATGGTATGGCTAGCATGACTGGT
GGACAGCAAATGGGTCGGGATCTGTACGACGATGACGATAAGGATCCCATGGCTAGCGTTTCTGATGTTC
CGAGGGACCTGGAAGTTGTTGCTGCGACCCCCACCAGCCTACTGATCAGCTGGTACGATCAGTCGCCTTC
GTATTCTTACAGGATCACTTACGGAGAAACAGGAGGAAATAGCCCTGTCCAGGAGTTCACTGTGCCTAGT
TCTGTTTACACCGCTACCATCAGCGGCCTTAAACCTGGAGTTGATTATACCATCACTGTGTATGCTGTCA
CTTGTAGGCCGCGCTCTCTCCCAATTTCCATTAATTACCGAACAGAAATTGACAAACCATCCCAGGGATC
AGAACAAAAACTTATTTCTGAAGAGGACTTGGGTACCTTTGTCGACATGGTGAGCAAGGGCGAGGAGGAT
AACATGGCCATCATCAAGGAGTTCATGCGCTTCAAGGTGCACATGGAGGGCTCCGTGAACGGCCACGAGT
TCGAGATCGAGGGCGAGGGCGAGGGCCGCCCCTACGAGGGCACCCAGACCGCCAAGCTGAAGGTGACCAA
GGGTGGCCCCCTGCCCTTCGCCTGGGACATCCTGTCCCCTCAGTTCATGTACGGCTCCAAGGCCTACGTG
AAGCACCCCGCCGACATCCCCGACTACTTGAAGCTGTCCTTCCCCGAGGGCTTCAAGTGGGAGCGCGTGA
TGAACTTCGAGGACGGCGGCGTGGTGACCGTGACCCAGGACTCCTCCCTGCAGGACGGCGAGTTCATCTA
CAAGGTGAAGCTGCGCGGCACCAACTTCCCCTCCGACGGCCCCGTAATGCAGAAGAAGACCATGGGCTGG
GAGGCCTCCTCCGAGCGGATGTACCCCGAGGACGGCGCCCTGAAGGGCGAGATCAAGCAGAGGCTGAAGC
TGAAGGACGGCGGCCACTACGACGCTGAGGTCAAGACCACCTACAAGGCCAAGAAGCCCGTGCAGCTGCC
CGGCGCCTACAACGTCAACATCAAGTTGGACATCACCTCCCACAACGAGGACTACACCATCGTGGAACAG
TACGAACGCGCCGAGGGCCGCCACTCCACCGGCGGCATGGACGAGCTGTACAAGGAATTCAAGAAGAAGA
AGAAGAGCAAGACCAAGTGCGTGATCATGTAATCTAGAGGGCCCTATTCTATAGTGTCACCTAAATGCTA
GAGCTCGCTGATCAGCCTCGACTGTGCCTTCTAGTTGCCAGCCATCTGTTGTTTGCCCCTCCCCCGTGCC
TTCCTTGACCCTGGAAGGTGCCACTCCCACTGTCCTTTCCTAATAAAATGAGGAAATTGCATCGCATTGT
CTGAGTAGGTGTCATTCTATTCTGGGGGGTGGGGTGGGGCAGGACAGCAAGGGGGAGGATTGGGAAGACA
ATAGCAGGCATGCTGGGGATGCGGTGGGCTCTATGGCTTCTGAGGCGGAAAGAACCAGCTGGGGCTCTAG
GGGGTATCCCC
[124 nt withheld, positions 2462-2585]
C
[91 nt withheld, positions 2587-2677]
A
[49 nt withheld, positions 2679-2727]
CCTTTGACGTTGGAGTCCACGTTCTTT
[37 nt withheld, positions 2755-2791]
ACCCTATCTCGGTCTATTCTTTTGATTTATAAGGGATTTTGCCGATTTCGGCCTATTGGTTAAAAAATGA
GCTGATTTAACAAAAATTTAACGCGAATTAATTCTGTGGAATGTGTGTCAGTTAGGGTGTGGAAAGTCCC
CAGGCTCCCCAGCAGGCAGAAGTATGCAAAGCATGCATCTCAATTAGTCAGCAACCAGGTGTGGAAAGTC
CCCAGGCTCCCCAGCAGGCAGAAGTATGCAAAGCATGCATCTCAATTAGTCAGCAACCATAGTCCCGCCC
CTAACTCCGCCCATCCCGCCCCTAACTCCGCCCAGTTCCGCCCATTCTCCGCCCCATGGCTGACTAATTT
TTTTTATTTATGCAGAGGCCGAGGCCGCCTCTGCCTCTGAGCTATTCCAGAAGTAGTGAGGAGGCTTTTT
TGGAGGCCTAGGCTTTTGCAAAAAGCTCCCGGGAGCTTGTATATCCATTTTCGGATCTGATCAAGAGACA
GGATGAGGATCGTTTCGCATGATTGAACAAGATGGATTGCACGCAGGTTCTCCGGCCGCTTGGGTGGAGA
GGCTATTCGGCTATGACTGGGCACAACAGACAATCGGCTGCTCTGATGCCGCCGTGTTCCGGCTGTCAGC
GCAGGGGCGCCCGGTTCTTTTTGTCAAGACCGACCTGTCCGGTGCCCTGAATGAACTGCAGGACGAGGCA
GCGCGGCTATCGTGGCTGGCCACGACGGGCGTTCCTTGCGCAGCTGTGCTCGACGTTGTCACTGAAGCGG
GAAGGGACTGGCTGCTATTGGGCGAAGTGCCGGGGCAGGATCTCCTGTCATCTCACCTTGCTCCTGCCGA
GAAAGTATCCATCATGGCTGATGCAATGCGGCGGCTGCATACGCTTGATCCGGCTACCTGCCCATTCGAC
CACCAAGCGAAACATCGCATCGAGCGAGCACGTACTCGGATGGAAGCCGGTCTTGTCGATCAGGATGATC
TGGACGAAGAGCATCAGGGGCTCGCGCCAGCCGAACTGTTCGCCAGGCTCAAGGCGCGCATGCCCGACGG
CGAGGATCTCGTCGTGACCCATGGCGATGCCTGCTTGCCGAATATCATGGTGGAAAATGGCCGCTTTTCT
GGATTCATCGACTGTGGCCGGCTGGGTGTGGCGGACCGCTATCAGGACATAGCGTTGGCTACCCGTGATA
TTGCTGAAGAGCTTGGCGGCGAATGGGCTGACCGCTTCCTCGTGCTTTACGGTATCGCCGCTCCCGATTC
GCAGCGCATCGCCTTCTATCGCCTTCTTGACGAGTTCTTCTGAGCGGGACTCTGGGGTTCGAAATGACCG
ACCAAGCGACGCCCAACCTGCCATCACGAGATTTCGATTCCACCGCCGCCTTCTATGAAAGGTTGGGCTT
CGGAATCGTTTTCCGGGACGCCGGCTGGATGATCCTCCAGCGCGGGGATCTCATGCTGGAGTTCTTCGCC
CACCCCAACTTGTTTATTGCAGCTTATAATGGTTACAAATAAAGCAATAGCATCACAAATTTCACAAATA
AAGCATTTTTTTCACTGCATTCTAGTTGTGGTTTGTCCAAACTCATCAATGTATCTTATCATGTCTGTAT
ACCGTCGACCTCTAGCTAGAGCTTGGCGTAATCATGGTCATAGCTGTTTCCTGTGTGAAATTGTTATCCG
CTCACAATTCCACACAACATACGAGCCGGAAGCATAAAGTGTAAAGCCTGGGGTGCCTAATGAGTGAGCT
AACTCACATTAATTGCGTTGCGCTCACTGCCCGCTTTCCAGTCGGGAAACCTGTCGTGCCAGCTGCATTA
ATGAATCGGCCAACGCGCGGGGAGAGGCGGTTTGCGTATTGGGCGCTCTTCCGCTTCCTCGCTCACTGAC
TCGCTGCGCTCGGTCGTTCGGCTGCGGCGAGCGGTATCAGCTCACTCAAAGGCGGTAATACGGTTATCCA
CAGAATCAGGGGATAACGCAGGAAAGAACATGTGAGCAAAAGGCCAGCAAAAGGCCAGGAACCGTAAAAA
GGCCGCGTTGCTGGCGTTTTTCCATAGGCTCCGCCCCCCTGACGAGCATCACAAAAATCGACGCTCAAGT
CAGAGGTGGCGAAACCCGACAGGACTATAAAGATACCAGGCGTTTCCCCCTGGAAGCTCCCTCGTGCGCT
CTCCTGTTCCGACCCTGCCGCTTACCGGATACCTGTCCGCCTTTCTCCCTTCGGGAAGCGTGGCGCTTTC
TCATAGCTCACGCTGTAGGTATCTCAGTTCGGTGTAGGTCGTTCGCTCCAAGCTGGGCTGTGTGCACGAA
CCCCCCGTTCAGCCCGACCGCTGCGCCTTATCCGGTAACTATCGTCTTGAGTCCAACCCGGTAAGACACG
ACTTATCGCCACTGGCAGCAGCCACTGGTAACAGGATTAGCAGAGCGAGGTATGTAGGCGGTGCTACAGA
GTTCTTGAAGTGGTGGCCTAACTACGGCTACACTAGAAGAACAGTATTTGGTATCTGCGCTCTGCTGAAG
CCAGTTACCTTCGGAAAAAGAGTTGGTAGCTCTTGATCCGGCAAACAAACCACCGCTGGTAGCGGTGGTT
TTTTTGTTTGCAAGCAGCAGATTACGCGCAGAAAAAAAGGATCTCAAGAAGATCCTTTGATCTTTTCTAC
GGGGTCTGACGCTCAGTGGAACGAAAACTCACGTTAAGGGATTTTGGTCATGAGATTATCAAAAAGGATC
TTCACCTAGATCCTTTTAAATTAAAAATGAAGTTTTAAATCAATCTAAAGTATATATGAGTAAACTTGGT
CTGACAGTTACCAATGCTTAATCAGTGAGGCACCTATCTCAGCGATCTGTCTATTTCGTTCATCCATAGT
TGCCTGACTCCCCGTCGTGTAGATAACTACGATACGGGAGGGCTTACCATCTGGCCCCAGTGCTGCAATG
ATACCGCGAGACCCACGCTCACCGGCTCCAGATTTATCAGCAATAAACCAGCCAGCCGGAAGGGCCGAGC
GCAGAAGTGGTCCTGCAACTTTATCCGCCTCCATCCAGTCTATTAATTGTTGCCGGGAAGCTAGAGTAAG
TAGTTCGCCAGTTAATAGTTTGCGCAACGTTGTTGCCATTGCTACAGGCATCGTGGTGTCACGCTCGTCG
TTTGGTATGGCTTCATTCAGCTCCGGTTCCCAACGATCAAGGCGAGTTACATGATCCCCCATGTTGTGCA
AAAAAGCGGTTAGCTCCTTCGGTCCTCCGATCGTTGTCAGAAGTAAGTTGGCCGCAGTGTTATCACTCAT
GGTTATGGCAGCACTGCATAATTCTCTTACTGTCATGCCATCCGTAAGATGCTTTTCTGTGACTGGTGAG
TACTCAACCAAGTCATTCTGAGAATAGTGTATGCGGCGACCGAGTTGCTCTTGCCCGGCGTCAATACGGG
ATAATACCGCGCCACATAGCAGAACTTTAAAAGTGCTCATCATTGGAAAACGTTCTTCGGGGCGAAAACT
CTCAAGGATCTTACCGCTGTTGAGATCCAGTTCGATGTAACCCACTCGTGCACCCAACTGATCTTCAGCA
TCTTTTACTTTCACCAGCGTTTCTGGGTGAGCAAAAACAGGAAGGCAAAATGCCGCAAAAAAGGGAATAA
GGGCGACACGGAAATGTTGAATACTCATACTCTTCCTTTTTCAATATTATTGAAGCATTTATCAGGGTTA
TTGTCTCATGAGCGGATACATATTTGAATGTATTTAGAAAAATAAACAAATAGGGGTTCCGCGCACATTT
CCCC
